>Addgene plasmid #164967 | CSAC-Crys | addgene full sequence | sequence record 325988 | Addgene NGS Result
ATATTAGTACAAAATACGTGACGTAGAAAGTAATAATTTCTTGGGTAGTTTGCAGTTTTAAAATTATGTT
TTAAAATGGACTATCATATGCTTACCGTAACTTGAAAGTATTTCGATTTCTTGGCTTTATATATCTTGTG
GAAAGGACGAAACACCGCTGTGGGCATCAACCGATGGGTTTTAGAGCTAGAAATAGCAAGTTAAAATAAG
GCTAGTCCGTTATCAACTTGAAAAAGTGGCACCGAGTCGGTGCTTTTTTGCTAGCGAGGGCCTATTTCCC
ATGATTCCTTCATATTTGCATATACGATACAAGGCTGTTAGAGAGATAATTGGAATTAATTTGACTGTAA
ACACAAAGATATTAGTACAAAATACGTGACGTAGAAAGTAATAATTTCTTGGGTAGTTTGCAGTTTTAAA
ATTATGTTTTAAAATGGACTATCATATGCTTACCGTAACTTGAAAGTATTTCGATTTCTTGGCTTTATAT
ATCTTGTGGAAAGGACGAAACACCGTCGGTTGATGCCCACAGACGGTTTTAGAGCTAGAAATAGCAAGTT
AAAATAAGGCTAGTCCGTTATCAACTTGAAAAAGTGGCACCGAGTCGGTGCTTTTTTACCGGTTATAGAC
TGCAGAGGGCCCTGCGTATGAGTGCAAGTGGGTTTTAGGACCAGGATGAGGCGGGGTGGGGGTGCCTACC
TGACGACCGACCCCGACCCACTGGACAAGCACCCAACCCCCATTCCCCAAATTGCGCATCCCCTATCAGA
GAGGGGGAGGGGAAACAGGATGCGGCGAGGCGCGTGCGCACTGCCAGCTTCAGCACCGCGGACAGTGCCT
TCGCCCCCGCCTGGCGGCGCGCGCCACCGCCGCCTCAGCACTGAAGGCGCGCTGACGTCACTCGCCGGTC
CCCCGCAAACTCCCCTTCCCGGCCACCTTGGTCGCGTCCGCGCCGCCGCCGGCCCAGCCGGACCGCACCA
CGCGAGGCGCGAGATAGGGGGGCACGGGCGCGACCATCTGCGCTGCGGCGCCGGCGACTCAGCGCTGCCT
CAGTCTGCGGTGGGCAGCGGAGGAGTCGTGTCGTGCCTGAGAGCGCAGTCGAGAAGGTACCGGATCCTCT
AGAGTCGACATGGTGAGCAAGGGCGAGGAGGATAACATGGCCATCATCGAGGAGTTCATGCGCTTCAAGG
TGCACATGGAGGGCTCCGTGAACGGCCACGAGTTCGAGATCGAGGGCGAGGGCGAGGGCCGCCCCTACGA
GGGCACCCAGACCGCCAAGCTGAAGGTGACCAAGGGTGGCCCCCTGCCCTTCGCCTGGGACATCCTGTCC
CCTCAGTTCATGTACGGCTCCAAGGCCTACGTGAAGCACCCCGCCGACATCCCCGACTACTTGAAGCTGT
CCTTCCCCGAGGGCTTCAAGTGGGAGCGCGTGATGAACTTCGAGGACGGCGGCGTGGTGACCGTGACCCA
GGACTCCTCCCTGCAGGACGGCGAGTTCATCTACAAGGTGAAGCTGCGCGGCACCAACTTCCCCTCCGAC
GGCCCCGTAATGCAGAAGAAGACCATGGGCTGGGAGGCCTCCTCCGAGCGGATGTACCCCGAGGACGGCG
CCCTGAAGGGCGAGATCAAGCAGAGGCTGAAGCTGAAGGACGGCGGCCACTACGACGCTGAGGTCAAGAC
CACCTACAAGGCCAAGAAGCCCGTGCAGCTGCCCGGCGCCTACAACGTCAACATCAAGTTGGACATCACC
TCCCACGACGAGGACTACACCATCGTGGAACAGTACGAACGCGCCGAGGGCCGCCACTCCACCGGCGGCA
TGGACGAGCTGTACAAGGAATTCTCCGGACTCAGATCTCGAGAGGAGGAGGAGGGGACAGACAGCAGGAT
GCCCCACCTCGACAGCCCCGGCAGCTCCCAGCCGAGACGCTCCTTCCTCTCAAGGGTGATCAGGGCAGCG
CTACCGTTGCAGCTGCTTCTGCTGCTGCTGCTGCTCCTGGCCTGCCTGCTACCTGCCTCTGAAGATGACT
ACAGCTGCACCCAGGCCAACAACTTTGCCCGATCCTTCTACCCCATGCTGCGGTACACCAACGGGCCACC
TCCCACCTAGGATATCAAGCTTATCGATACCGAGCGCTGCTCGAGAGATCTACGGGTGGCATCCCTGTGA
CCCCTCCCCAGTGCCTCTCCTGGCCCTGGAAGTTGCCACTCCAGTGCCCACCAGCCTTGTCCTAATAAAA
TTAAGTTGCATCATTTTGTCTGACTAGGTGTCCTTCTATAATATTATGGGGTGGAGGGGGGTGGTATGGA
GCAAGGGGCAAGTTGGGAAGACAACCTGTAGGGCCTGCGGGGTCTATTGGGAACCAAGCTGGAGTGCAGT
GGCACAATCTTGGCTCACTGCAATCTCCGCCTCCTGGGTTCAAGCGATTCTCCTGCCTCAGCCTCCCGAG
TTGTTGGGATTCCAGGCATGCATGACCAGGCTCAGCTAATTTTTGTTTTTTTGGTAGAGACGGGGTTTCA
CCATATTGGCCAGGCTGGTCTCCAACTCCTAATCTCAGGTGATCTACCCACCTTGGCCTCCCAAATTGCT
GGGATTACAGGCGTGAACCACTGCTCCCTTCCCTGTCCTTCTGATTTTGTAGGTAACCACGTGCGGACCG
AGCGGCCGCAGGAACCCCTAGTGATGGAGTTGGCCACTCCCTCTCTGCGCGCTCGCTCGCTCACTGAGGC
CGGGCGACCAAAGGTCGCCCGACGCCCGGGCTTTGCCCGGGCGGCCTCAGTGAGCGAGCGAGCGCGCAGC
TGCCTGCAGGGGCGCCTGATGCGGTATTTTCTCCTTACGCATCTGTGCGGTATTTCACACCGCATA
[95 nt withheld, positions 2867-2961]
T
[46 nt withheld, positions 2963-3008]
C
[141 nt withheld, positions 3010-3150]
CCTTTGACGTTGGAGTCCACGTTCTTT
[37 nt withheld, positions 3178-3214]
ACTCTATCTCGGGCTATTCTTTTGATTTATAAGGGATTTTGCCGATTTCGGTCTATTGGTTAAAAAATGA
GCTGATTTAACAAAAATTTAACGCGAATTTTAACAAAATATTAACGTTTACAATTTTATGGTGCACTCTC
AGTACAATCTGCTCTGATGCCGCATAGTTAAGCCAGCCCCGACACCCGCCAACACCCGCTGACGCGCCCT
GACGGGCTTGTCTGCTCCCGGCATCCGCTTACAGACAAGCTGTGACCGTCTCCGGGAGCTGCATGTGTCA
GAGGTTTTCACCGTCATCACCGAAACGCGCGAGACGAAAGGGCCTCGTGATACGCCTATTTTTATAGGTT
AATGTCATGATAATAATGGTTTCTTAGACGTCAGGTGGCACTTTTCGGGGAAATGTGCGCGGAACCCCTA
TTTGTTTATTTTTCTAAATACATTCAAATATGTATCCGCTCATGAGACAATAACCCTGATAAATGCTTCA
ATAATATTGAAAAAGGAAGAGTATGAGTATTCAACATTTCCGTGTCGCCCTTATTCCCTTTTTTGCGGCA
TTTTGCCTTCCTGTTTTTGCTCACCCAGAAACGCTGGTGAAAGTAAAAGATGCTGAAGATCAGTTGGGTG
CACGAGTGGGTTACATCGAACTGGATCTCAACAGCGGTAAGATCCTTGAGAGTTTTCGCCCCGAAGAACG
TTTTCCAATGATGAGCACTTTTAAAGTTCTGCTATGTGGCGCGGTATTATCCCGTATTGACGCCGGGCAA
GAGCAACTCGGTCGCCGCATACACTATTCTCAGAATGACTTGGTTGAGTACTCACCAGTCACAGAAAAGC
ATCTTACGGATGGCATGACAGTAAGAGAATTATGCAGTGCTGCCATAACCATGAGTGATAACACTGCGGC
CAACTTACTTCTGACAACGATCGGAGGACCGAAGGAGCTAACCGCTTTTTTGCACAACATGGGGGATCAT
GTAACTCGCCTTGATCGTTGGGAACCGGAGCTGAATGAAGCCATACCAAACGACGAGCGTGACACCACGA
TGCCTGTAGCAATGGCAACAACGTTGCGCAAACTATTAACTGGCGAACTACTTACTCTAGCTTCCCGGCA
ACAATTAATAGACTGGATGGAGGCGGATAAAGTTGCAGGACCACTTCTGCGCTCGGCCCTTCCGGCTGGC
TGGTTTATTGCTGATAAATCTGGAGCCGGTGAGCGTGGGTCTCGCGGTATCATTGCAGCACTGGGGCCAG
ATGGTAAGCCCTCCCGTATCGTAGTTATCTACACGACGGGGAGTCAGGCAACTATGGATGAACGAAATAG
ACAGATCGCTGAGATAGGTGCCTCACTGATTAAGCATTGGTAACTGTCAGACCAAGTTTACTCATATATA
CTTTAGATTGATTTAAAACTTCATTTTTAATTTAAAAGGATCTAGGTGAAGATCCTTTTTGATAATCTCA
TGACCAAAATCCCTTAACGTGAGTTTTCGTTCCACTGAGCGTCAGACCCCGTAGAAAAGATCAAAGGATC
TTCTTGAGATCCTTTTTTTCTGCGCGTAATCTGCTGCTTGCAAACAAAAAAACCACCGCTACCAGCGGTG
GTTTGTTTGCCGGATCAAGAGCTACCAACTCTTTTTCCGAAGGTAACTGGCTTCAGCAGAGCGCAGATAC
CAAATACTGTTCTTCTAGTGTAGCCGTAGTTAGGCCACCACTTCAAGAACTCTGTAGCACCGCCTACATA
CCTCGCTCTGCTAATCCTGTTACCAGTGGCTGCTGCCAGTGGCGATAAGTCGTGTCTTACCGGGTTGGAC
TCAAGACGATAGTTACCGGATAAGGCGCAGCGGTCGGGCTGAACGGGGGGTTCGTGCACACAGCCCAGCT
TGGAGCGAACGACCTACACCGAACTGAGATACCTACAGCGTGAGCTATGAGAAAGCGCCACGCTTCCCGA
AGGGAGAAAGGCGGACAGGTATCCGGTAAGCGGCAGGGTCGGAACAGGAGAGCGCACGAGGGAGCTTCCA
GGGGGAAACGCCTGGTATCTTTATAGTCCTGTCGGGTTTCGCCACCTCTGACTTGAGCGTCGATTTTTGT
GATGCTCGTCAGGGGGGCGGAGCCTATGGAAAAACGCCAGCAACGCGGCCTTTTTACGGTTCCTGGCCTT
TTGCTGGCCTTTTGCTCACATGTCCTGCAGGCAGCTGCGCGCTCGCTCGCTCACTGAGGCCGCCCGGGCG
TCGGGCGACCTTTGGTCGCCCGGCCTCAGTGAGCGAGCGAGCGCGCAGAGAGGGAGTGGCCAACTCCATC
ACTAGGGGTTCCTGCGGCCGCACGCGTGAGGGCCTATTTCCCATGATTCCTTCATATTTGCATATACGAT
ACAAGGCTGTTAGAGAGATAATTGGAATTAATTTGACTGTAAACACAAAGATATTAGTACAAAATACGTG
ACGTAGAAAGTAATAATTTCTTGGGTAGTTTGCAGTTTTAAAATTATGTTTTAAAATGGACTATCATATG
CTTACCGTAACTTGAAAGTATTTCGATTTCTTGGCTTTATATATCTTGTGGAAAGGACGAAACACCGGTC
GAGGATATAGACGCAGGTTTTAGAGCTAGAAATAGCAAGTTAAAATAAGGCTAGTCCGTTATCAACTTGA
AAAAGTGGCACCGAGTCGGTGCTTTTTTACATGTGAGGGCCTATTTCCCATGATTCCTTCATATTTGCAT
ATACGATACAAGGCTGTTAGAGAGATAATTGGAATTAATTTGACTGTAAACACAAAG
Features (pLannotate 1.2.2; 23 found; start..end, strand, type, name):
    178..253     +  misc_RNA       gRNA scaffold: guide RNA scaffold for the Streptococcus pyogenes CRISPR/Cas9 system
    266..506     +  promoter       U6 promoter: RNA polymerase III promoter for human U6 snRNA
    536..611     +  misc_RNA       gRNA scaffold: guide RNA scaffold for the Streptococcus pyogenes CRISPR/Cas9 system
    651..1098    +  promoter       hSyn promoter: human synapsin I promoter; confers neuron-specific expression (Kügler et al., 2003)
   1112..1129    +  misc_feature   MCS (fragment): pUC18/19 multiple cloning site
   1130..1837    +  CDS            mCherry: monomeric derivative of DsRed fluorescent protein (Shaner et al., 2004) mammalian codon-optimized
   1844..1862    +  misc_feature   MCS (fragment): multiple cloning site
   1931..2107    +  CDS            SYNE3 (fragment): SYNE3_HUMAN - Also known as C14orf139 From Homo sapiens (Human).
   2111..2132    +  misc_feature   MCS (fragment): pBluescript multiple cloning site
   2154..2630    +  polyA_signal   hGH poly(A) signal: human growth hormone polyadenylation signal
   2670..2810    +  repeat_region  AAV2 ITR: inverted terminal repeat of adeno-associated virus serotype 2 inverted
   2815..2866    -  misc_feature   bom (fragment): basis of mobility region from pBR322
   2885..3340    +  rep_origin     f1 ori (sequence partly withheld): f1 bacteriophage origin of replication; arrow indicates direction of (+) strand synthesis
   3341..3390    -  misc_feature   bom (fragment): basis of mobility region from pBR322
   3492..3527    -  CDS            rop (fragment): Rop protein, which maintains plasmids at low copy number; rop
   3622..3726    +  promoter       AmpR promoter: bla
   3727..4587    +  CDS            AmpR: β-lactamase; bla; confers resistance to ampicillin, carbenicillin, and related antibiotics
   4758..5346    +  rep_origin     ori: high-copy-number ColE1/pMB1/pBR322/pUC origin of replication
   5419..5446    +  repeat_region  AAV2 ITR (fragment): inverted terminal repeat of adeno-associated virus serotype 2 inverted
   5475..5502    +  repeat_region  AAV2 ITR (fragment): inverted terminal repeat of adeno-associated virus serotype 2 inverted
   5552..5792    +  promoter       U6 promoter: RNA polymerase III promoter for human U6 snRNA
   5821..5896    +  misc_RNA       gRNA scaffold: guide RNA scaffold for the Streptococcus pyogenes CRISPR/Cas9 system
   5909..148     +  promoter       U6 promoter (across the origin): RNA polymerase III promoter for human U6 snRNA
