[The description below was written by a language model from this plasmid's Addgene catalogue record and pLannotate feature annotations shown in this document.]
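Description:
CSAC-Crys is an AAV transfer plasmid built on the pAAV-hU6-gRNA-hSyn-mCherry-KASH backbone. It delivers several CRISPR guide RNAs together with a neuronal reporter from a single adeno-associated virus genome. In bacteria it is maintained through a high-copy ColE1/pUC-type origin and selected with ampicillin via the β-lactamase gene; an f1 origin is also present. The payload lies between AAV2 inverted terminal repeats, which allow the cassette to be packaged into AAV particles. One ITR is annotated in full, while the other is detected only as short fragments in the sequenced record. The catalogue gives a total size of 6,012 bp and the sequencing result is 6,001 nt.

The insert is a tandem array of three human U6 (RNA polymerase III) promoters, each followed by a guide and the Streptococcus pyogenes Cas9 gRNA scaffold. The guides are named for one target site in mouse Cry1 and two in mouse Cry2, the redundant cryptochrome clock genes. No Cas9 coding sequence is annotated, so the nuclease must be supplied separately.

Downstream, the neuron-specific human synapsin I promoter drives mCherry fused to a KASH nuclear-envelope targeting domain, terminated by the hGH polyadenylation signal. The depositor attributes the KASH domain to Nesprin2, whereas the automated annotation labels it a SYNE3 fragment. The fusion marks the nuclei of transduced neurons. Sequencing found two substitutions in mCherry and one in the KASH domain, and the depositor reports the plasmid is functional. According to the associated publication title, the construct is intended for simultaneous knockout of redundant clock genes from a single AAV.
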