Addgene plasmid #164967: CSAC-Crys
Purpose: Expresses sgRNA in mammalian cells
Depositing lab: Han Kyoung Choe. Depositing organization: Daegu Gyeongbuk Institute of Science and Technology. Publication: Multiplexed CRISPR-Cas9 system in a single adeno-associated virus to simultaneously knock out redundant clock genes. Kim B, Kim J, Chun M, Park I, Kwak D, Choi M, Kim K, Choe HK. Sci Rep. 2021 Jan 28;11(1):2575. doi: 10.1038/s41598-021-82287-0. PubMed 33510438.
Backbone
  Vector backbone: pAAV-hU6-gRNA-hSyn-mCherry-KASH
  Backbone size w/o insert (bp): 5294
  Total vector size (bp): 6012
  Vector type: AAV
Growth in bacteria
  Bacterial resistance: Ampicillin, 100 μg/mL
  Growth temperature: 37°C
  Growth strain: NEB Stable
  Copy number: Unknown
Gene/Insert
  Gene/Insert name: hU6-sgCry1_2-hU6-sgCry2_1-hU6-sgCry2_2 (alt name: CSAC-Crys)
  gRNA/shRNA sequence: GGTCGAGGATATAGACGCAG, CTGTGGGCATCAACCGATGG, TCGGTTGATGCCCACAGACG
  Species: M. musculus (mouse)
  Promoter: hU6, hSyn
  Tag / fusion protein: mCherry (C terminal on backbone)
  Cloning method: Restriction Enzyme; 5′ cloning site BsaI (not destroyed); 3′ cloning site BsaI (not destroyed)
  Sequencing primers: 5′ ITR_R CGGCCTCAGTGAGCGA; 3′ hSyn_R gtcggtcgtcaggtaggcac
Terms and licenses: Academic/Nonprofit Terms; Industry Terms: Not Available to Industry
Depositor comments: Please note Addgene NGS identified two mutations in mCherry (K14E, N210D) and one in KASH domain of Nesprin2 E>G. Depositor confirms plasmid is functional.
How to cite: CSAC-Crys was a gift from Han Kyoung Choe (Addgene plasmid # 164967 ; http://n2t.net/addgene:164967 ; RRID:Addgene_164967)
